Addgene plasmid #135653: pBS L30 Ruby3-Rab6A
Purpose: Rab6A fused to the red fluorescent protein Ruby3 in N-ter under control of a weak L30 promoter.
Depositing lab: Raphael Gaudin. Depositing organization: CNRS, Delegation Occitanie Est. Publication: Rab7-harboring vesicles are carriers of the transferrin receptor through the biosynthetic secretory pathway. Deffieu MS, Cesonyte I, Delalande F, Boncompain G, Dorobantu C, Song E, Lucansky V, Hirschler A, Cianferani S, Perez F, Carapito C, Gaudin R. Sci Adv. 2021 Jan 8;7(2). pii: 7/2/eaba7803. doi: 10.1126/sciadv.aba7803. Print 2021 Jan. PubMed 33523982.
Backbone
  Vector backbone: pBS
  Modifications to backbone: Modified for mammalian expression using the promoter of the mouse ribosomal protein L30 gene ("weak promoter") and a HSV TK polyA tail
  Vector type: Mammalian Expression
Growth in bacteria
  Bacterial resistance: Ampicillin, 100 μg/mL
  Growth temperature: 37°C
  Growth strain: DH5alpha
  Copy number: Unknown
Gene/Insert
  Gene/Insert name: Rab6A
  Species: H. sapiens (human)
  Insert size (bp): 625
  GenBank ID: 5870
  Promoter: L30
  Tag / fusion protein: Ruby3 (N terminal on insert)
  Cloning method: Gateway Cloning
  Sequencing primers: 5′ M13pUC-fwd; 3′ T3
Terms and licenses: Academic/Nonprofit Terms; Industry Terms: Not Available to Industry
How to cite: pBS L30 Ruby3-Rab6A was a gift from Raphael Gaudin (Addgene plasmid # 135653 ; http://n2t.net/addgene:135653 ; RRID:Addgene_135653)
