[The description below was written by a language model from this plasmid's Addgene catalogue record and pLannotate feature annotations shown in this document.]
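Description:
pBS L30 Ruby3-Rab6A is a mammalian expression plasmid of about 5.3 kb built on a pBluescript (pBS) backbone. The backbone was adapted for use in mammalian cells by adding the promoter of the mouse ribosomal protein L30 gene and a herpes simplex virus thymidine kinase polyadenylation signal. In E. coli it is propagated through a high-copy ColE1/pUC-type origin and selected with ampicillin via the β-lactamase gene. The backbone also retains typical phagemid elements: an f1 origin, flanking T7 and T3 phage promoters, and remnants of the lac promoter/operator and lacZα region. No mammalian selection marker is annotated, so the record supports transient transfection rather than drug-selected stable expression.

The payload is human Rab6A, a small GTPase that regulates membrane traffic at the Golgi, including retrograde transport towards the endoplasmic reticulum. It is fused at its N-terminus to the red fluorescent protein mRuby3. In the sequenced record the mRuby3 coding region spans the numbering origin and runs into an attB1 site, followed by the Rab6A open reading frame, an attB2 site and the HSV TK poly(A) signal. This layout fits the Gateway recombination cloning stated in the catalogue entry. The L30 promoter itself is not picked up by the automated annotation, but it presumably lies in the unannotated stretch upstream of mRuby3.

The L30 promoter is described as weak, so the fusion is expressed at low levels. This is generally chosen to limit overexpression artefacts when imaging trafficking compartments. The associated work on biosynthetic secretory carriers suggests its use as a live-cell fluorescent marker of Rab6A-positive Golgi and post-Golgi membranes.
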