Features (pLannotate 1.2.2; 20 found; start..end, strand, type, name):
    741..765     +  protein_bind   attB1: mutant version of attB; recombination site for the Gateway® BP reaction BP Clonase™
    768..1388    +  CDS            RAB6A: RAB6A_HUMAN - Also known as RAB6. Experimental evidence at protein level: Swiss-Prot protein existence level 1. Protein transport. Regulator of membrane traffic from the Golgi apparatus towards the endoplasmic reticulum (ER). Has a low GTPase activity. Involved in COPI-independent retrograde transport from the Golgi to the ER (PubMed:25962623). From Homo sapiens (Human).
   1391..1415    -  protein_bind   attB2: mutant version of attB; recombination site for the Gateway® BP reaction BP Clonase™
   1503..1551    +  polyA_signal   HSV TK poly(A) signal: herpes simplex virus thymidine kinase polyadenylation signal (Cole and Stacy, 1985)
   1642..1658    -  polyA_signal   bGH poly(A) signal (fragment): bovine growth hormone polyadenylation signal
   1767..1785    -  promoter       T3 promoter: promoter for bacteriophage T3 RNA polymerase
   1830..1846    -  protein_bind   lac operator: The lac repressor binds to the lac operator to inhibit transcription in E. coli. This inhibition can be relieved by adding lactose or isopropyl-β-D-thiogalactopyranoside (IPTG). lac repressor encoded by lacI
   1854..1884    -  promoter       lac promoter: promoter for the E. coli lac operon
   1899..1920    -  protein_bind   CAP binding site: CAP binding activates transcription in the presence of cAMP. E. coli catabolite activator protein
   1933..2025    -  CDS            lacI (fragment): lac repressor; lacI; The lac repressor binds to the lac operator to inhibit transcription in E. coli. This inhibition can be relieved by adding lactose or isopropyl-β-D-thiogalactopyranoside (IPTG).
   2208..2796    -  rep_origin     ori: high-copy-number ColE1/pMB1/pBR322/pUC origin of replication
   2967..3827    -  CDS            AmpR: β-lactamase; bla; confers resistance to ampicillin, carbenicillin, and related antibiotics
   3828..3932    -  promoter       AmpR promoter: bla
   4027..4062    +  CDS            rop (fragment): Rop protein, which maintains plasmids at low copy number; rop
   4164..4263    +  misc_feature   bom (fragment): basis of mobility region from pBR322
   4264..4692    +  rep_origin     f1 ori (sequence partly withheld): f1 bacteriophage origin of replication; arrow indicates direction of (+) strand synthesis
   4723..4880    -  CDS            lacZα (fragment): LacZα fragment of β-galactosidase; lacZ fragment
   4883..4901    +  promoter       T7 promoter: promoter for bacteriophage T7 RNA polymerase
   4904..4929    +  misc_feature   MCS (fragment): pUC18/19 multiple cloning site
   5320..707     +  CDS            mRuby3 (across the origin): mRuby3 is a basic (constitutively fluorescent) red fluorescent protein published in 2016, derived from Entacmaea quadricolor. It has low acid sensitivity.
>Addgene plasmid #135653 | pBS L30 Ruby3-Rab6A | addgene full sequence | sequence record 268082 | Addgene NGS Result
TGTCTAAGGGCGAAGAGCTGATCAAGGAAAATATGCGTATGAAGGTGGTCATGGAAGGTTCGGTCAACGG
CCACCAATTCAAATGCACAGGTGAAGGAGAAGGCAGACCGTACGAGGGAGTGCAAACCATGAGGATCAAA
GTCATCGAGGGAGGACCCCTGCCATTTGCCTTTGACATTCTTGCCACGTCGTTCATGTATGGCAGCCGTA
CCTTTATCAAGTACCCGGCCGACATCCCTGATTTCTTTAAACAGTCCTTTCCTGAGGGTTTTACTTGGGA
AAGAGTTACGAGATACGAAGATGGTGGAGTCGTCACCGTCACGCAGGACACCAGCCTTGAGGATGGCGAG
CTCGTCTACAACGTCAAGGTCAGAGGGGTAAACTTTCCCTCCAATGGTCCCGTGATGCAGAAGAAGACCA
AGGGTTGGGAGCCTAATACAGAGATGATGTATCCAGCAGATGGTGGTCTGAGAGGATACACTGACATCGC
ACTGAAAGTTGATGGTGGTGGCCATCTGCACTGCAACTTCGTGACAACTTACAGGTCAAAAAAGACCGTC
GGGAACATCAAGATGCCCGGTGTCCATGCCGTTGATCACCGCCTGGAAAGGATCGAGGAGAGTGACAATG
AAACCTACGTAGTGCAAAGAGAAGTGGCAGTTGCCAAATACAGCAACCTTGGTGGTGGCATGGACGAGCT
GTACAAGGGTGGTTCCGGTGGATCTGGAGGTTCTGATATCACAAGTTTGTACAAAAAAGCAGGCTTCTCC
ACGGGCGGAGACTTCGGGAATCCGCTGAGGAAATTCAAGCTGGTGTTCCTGGGGGAGCAAAGCGTTGGAA
AGACATCTTTGATCACCAGATTCATGTATGACAGTTTTGACAACACCTATCAGGCAACAATTGGCATTGA
CTTTTTATCAAAAACTATGTACTTGGAGGATCGAACAATCAGGCTTCAGCTGTGGGATACTGCGGGTCAG
GAACGTTTCCGTAGCCTCATTCCCAGTTACATCCGTGATTCTGCTGCAGCTGTAGTAGTTTACGATATCA
CAAATGTTAACTCATTCCAGCAAACTACAAAGTGGATTGATGATGTCAGAACAGAAAGAGGAAGTGATGT
TATCATCATGCTAGTAGGAAATAAAACAGATCTTGCTGACAAGAGGCAAGTGTCAATTGAGGAGGGAGAG
AGGAAAGCCAAAGAGCTGAATGTTATGTTTATTGAAACTAGTGCAAAAGCTGGATACAATGTAAAGCAGC
TCTTTCGACGTGTAGCAGCAGCTTTGCCGGGAATGGAAAGCACACAGGACAGAAGCAGAGAAGATATGAT
TGACATAAAACTGGAAAAGCCTCAGGAGCAACCAGTCAGTGAAGGAGGCTGTTCCTGCTAACCCAGCTTT
CTTGTACAAAGTGGTGATATCGTAGGTTGACCTGCAGGGGGAGATGGGGGAGGCTAACTGAAACACGGAA
GGAGACAATACCGGAAGGAACCCGCGCTATGACGGCAATAAAAAGACAGAATAAAACGCACGGGTGTTGG
GTCGTTTGTTCATAAACGCGGGGTTCGGTCCCAGGGCTGGCACTCTGTCGATACCCCACCGAGACCCCAT
TGGGGCCAATACGCCCGCGTTTCTTCCTTTTCCCCACCCCACCCCCCAAGTTCGGGTGAAGGCCCAGGGC
TCGCAGCCAACGTCGGGGCGGCAAGCCCTGCCATAGCCACGGGCCCCGTGGGTTAGGGACGGGGTCCCCC
ATGCAAGCTTTTGTTCCCTTTAGTGAGGGTTAATTTCGAGCTTGGCGTAATCATGGTCATAGCTGTTTCC
TGTGTGAAATTGTTATCCGCTCACAATTCCACACAACATACGAGCCGGAAGCATAAAGTGTAAAGCCTGG
GGTGCCTAATGAGTGAGCTAACTCACATTAATTGCGTTGCGCTCACTGCCCGCTTTCCAGTCGGGAAACC
TGTCGTGCCAGCTGCATTAATGAATCGGCCAACGCGCGGGGAGAGGCGGTTTGCGTATTGGGCGCTCTTC
CGCTTCCTCGCTCACTGACTCGCTGCGCTCGGTCGTTCGGCTGCGGCGAGCGGTATCAGCTCACTCAAAG
GCGGTAATACGGTTATCCACAGAATCAGGGGATAACGCAGGAAAGAACATGTGAGCAAAAGGCCAGCAAA
AGGCCAGGAACCGTAAAAAGGCCGCGTTGCTGGCGTTTTTCCATAGGCTCCGCCCCCCTGACGAGCATCA
CAAAAATCGACGCTCAAGTCAGAGGTGGCGAAACCCGACAGGACTATAAAGATACCAGGCGTTTCCCCCT
GGAAGCTCCCTCGTGCGCTCTCCTGTTCCGACCCTGCCGCTTACCGGATACCTGTCCGCCTTTCTCCCTT
CGGGAAGCGTGGCGCTTTCTCATAGCTCACGCTGTAGGTATCTCAGTTCGGTGTAGGTCGTTCGCTCCAA
GCTGGGCTGTGTGCACGAACCCCCCGTTCAGCCCGACCGCTGCGCCTTATCCGGTAACTATCGTCTTGAG
TCCAACCCGGTAAGACACGACTTATCGCCACTGGCAGCAGCCACTGGTAACAGGATTAGCAGAGCGAGGT
ATGTAGGCGGTGCTACAGAGTTCTTGAAGTGGTGGCCTAACTACGGCTACACTAGAAGAACAGTATTTGG
TATCTGCGCTCTGCTGAAGCCAGTTACCTTCGGAAAAAGAGTTGGTAGCTCTTGATCCGGCAAACAAACC
ACCGCTGGTAGCGGTGGTTTTTTTGTTTGCAAGCAGCAGATTACGCGCAGAAAAAAAGGATCTCAAGAAG
ATCCTTTGATCTTTTCTACGGGGTCTGACGCTCAGTGGAACGAAAACTCACGTTAAGGGATTTTGGTCAT
GAGATTATCAAAAAGGATCTTCACCTAGATCCTTTTAAATTAAAAATGAAGTTTTAAATCAATCTAAAGT
ATATATGAGTAAACTTGGTCTGACAGTTACCAATGCTTAATCAGTGAGGCACCTATCTCAGCGATCTGTC
TATTTCGTTCATCCATAGTTGCCTGACTCCCCGTCGTGTAGATAACTACGATACGGGAGGGCTTACCATC
TGGCCCCAGTGCTGCAATGATACCGCGAGACCCACGCTCACCGGCTCCAGATTTATCAGCAATAAACCAG
CCAGCCGGAAGGGCCGAGCGCAGAAGTGGTCCTGCAACTTTATCCGCCTCCATCCAGTCTATTAATTGTT
GCCGGGAAGCTAGAGTAAGTAGTTCGCCAGTTAATAGTTTGCGCAACGTTGTTGCCATTGCTACAGGCAT
CGTGGTGTCACGCTCGTCGTTTGGTATGGCTTCATTCAGCTCCGGTTCCCAACGATCAAGGCGAGTTACA
TGATCCCCCATGTTGTGCAAAAAAGCGGTTAGCTCCTTCGGTCCTCCGATCGTTGTCAGAAGTAAGTTGG
CCGCAGTGTTATCACTCATGGTTATGGCAGCACTGCATAATTCTCTTACTGTCATGCCATCCGTAAGATG
CTTTTCTGTGACTGGTGAGTACTCAACCAAGTCATTCTGAGAATAGTGTATGCGGCGACCGAGTTGCTCT
TGCCCGGCGTCAATACGGGATAATACCGCGCCACATAGCAGAACTTTAAAAGTGCTCATCATTGGAAAAC
GTTCTTCGGGGCGAAAACTCTCAAGGATCTTACCGCTGTTGAGATCCAGTTCGATGTAACCCACTCGTGC
ACCCAACTGATCTTCAGCATCTTTTACTTTCACCAGCGTTTCTGGGTGAGCAAAAACAGGAAGGCAAAAT
GCCGCAAAAAAGGGAATAAGGGCGACACGGAAATGTTGAATACTCATACTCTTCCTTTTTCAATATTATT
GAAGCATTTATCAGGGTTATTGTCTCATGAGCGGATACATATTTGAATGTATTTAGAAAAATAAACAAAT
AGGGGTTCCGCGCACATTTCCCCGAAAAGTGCCACCTGACGTCTAAGAAACCATTATTATCATGACATTA
ACCTATAAAAATAGGCGTATCACGAGGCCCTTTCGTCTCGCGCGTTTCGGTGATGACGGTGAAAACCTCT
GACACATGCAGCTCCCGGAGACGGTCACAGCTTGTCTGTAAGCGGATGCCGGGAGCAGACAAGCCCGTCA
GGGCGCGTCAGCGGGTGTTGGCGGGTGTCGGGGCTGGCTTAACTATGCGGCATCAGAGCAGATTGTACTG
AGAGTGCACCATATGCGGTGTGAAATACCGCACAGATGCGTAAGGAGAAAATACCGCATCAGG
[124 nt withheld, positions 4264-4387]
C
[91 nt withheld, positions 4389-4479]
A
[49 nt withheld, positions 4481-4529]
CCTTTGACGTTGGAGTCCACGTTCTTT
[37 nt withheld, positions 4557-4593]
ACCCTATCTCGGTCTATTCTTTTGATTTATAAGGGATTTTGCCGATTTCGGCCTATTGGTTAAAAAATGA
GCTGATTTAACAAAAATTTAACGCGAATTTTAACAAAATATTAACGCTTACAATTTCCATTCGCCATTCA
GGCTGCGCAACTGTTGGGAAGGGCGATCGGTGCGGGCCTCTTCGCTATTACGCCAGCTGGCGAAAGGGGG
ATGTGCTGCAAGGCGATTAAGTTGGGTAACGCCAGGGTTTTCCCAGTCACGACGTTGTAAAACGACGGCC
AGTGAATTGTAATACGACTCACTATAGGGCGAATTCGAGCTCGGTACCCGGGGATCGCAGAACAAACGCC
CAGAACCGAAGGCCGGAGCCCAGACGCCGCAGCAGCCCAGCCTGCGTTGTAACCCGGTCCCCATAGCAAC
CAACTACCGCAGACTACTCTCGCAAGCGCTGTTCTGCTTGTGACCCGGACCGGCTTCTCTTCCGCTTCCG
GTCCCACAATCCTCTGTCGGCCTAGAAGAGCTTTGCATTGTGGGAGCTCCTTCCTTTCTCGCTCCCCGGC
CATCTTGGCGGCTGGTGTTGGTGAGTGAGCTCTGCGGGGTAAACGATTAGGCGGCTCGGGGAGCTCCGCT
AGCTGGTGTTTGACGCTCTGGATTATAATCCTCTCTTCTGTCCTCTGTGTATGCTAGGTTGGGGGTTGTC
CCGCACCTACTAGAGGATCCGCCACCATGG
