>Addgene plasmid #135653 | pBS L30 Ruby3-Rab6A | depositor partial sequence | sequence record 262074 | Ruby3-Rab6A
ATGGTGTCTAAGGGCGAAGAGCTGATCAAGGAAAATATGCGTATGAAGGTGGTCATGGAAGGTTCGGTCA
ACGGCCACCAATTCAAATGCACAGGTGAAGGAGAAGGCAGACCGTACGAGGGAGTGCAAACCATGAGGAT
CAAAGTCATCGAGGGAGGACCCCTGCCATTTGCCTTTGACATTCTTGCCACGTCGTTCATGTATGGCAGC
CGTACCTTTATCAAGTACCCGGCCGACATCCCTGATTTCTTTAAACAGTCCTTTCCTGAGGGTTTTACTT
GGGAAAGAGTTACGAGATACGAAGATGGTGGAGTCGTCACCGTCACGCAGGACACCAGCCTTGAGGATGG
CGAGCTCGTCTACAACGTCAAGGTCAGAGGGGTAAACTTTCCCTCCAATGGTCCCGTGATGCAGAAGAAG
ACCAAGGGTTGGGAGCCTAATACAGAGATGATGTATCCAGCAGATGGTGGTCTGAGAGGATACACTGACA
TCGCACTGAAAGTTGATGGTGGTGGCCATCTGCACTGCAACTTCGTGACAACTTACAGGTCAAAAAAGAC
CGTCGGGAACATCAAGATGCCCGGTGTCCATGCCGTTGATCACCGCCTGGAAAGGATCGAGGAGAGTGAC
AATGAAACCTACGTAGTGCAAAGAGAAGTGGCAGTTGCCAAATACAGCAACCTTGGTGGTGGCATGGACG
AGCTGTACAAGGGTGGTTCCGGTGGATCTGGAGGTTCTGATATCACAAGTTTGTACAAAAAAGCAGGCTT
CTCCACGGGCGGAGACTTCGGGAATCCGCTGAGGAAATTCAAGCTGGTGTTCCTGGGGGAGCAAAGCGTT
GGAAAGACATCTTTGATCACCAGATTCATGTATGACAGTTTTGACAACACCTATCAGGCAACAATTGGCA
TTGACTTTTTATCAAAAACTATGTACTTGGAGGATCGAACAATCAGGCTTCAGCTGTGGGATACTGCGGG
TCAGGAACGTTTCCGTAGCCTCATTCCCAGTTACATCCGTGATTCTGCTGCAGCTGTAGTAGTTTACGAT
ATCACAAATGTTAACTCATTCCAGCAAACTACAAAGTGGATTGATGATGTCAGAACAGAAAGAGGAAGTG
ATGTTATCATCATGCTAGTAGGAAATAAAACAGATCTTGCTGACAAGAGGCAAGTGTCAATTGAGGAGGG
AGAGAGGAAAGCCAAAGAGCTGAATGTTATGTTTATTGAAACTAGTGCAAAAGCTGGATACAATGTAAAG
CAGCTCTTTCGACGTGTAGCAGCAGCTTTGCCGGGAATGGAAAGCACACAGGACAGAAGCAGAGAAGATA
TGATTGACATAAAACTGGAAAAGCCTCAGGAGCAACCAGTCAGTGAAGGAGGCTGTTCCTGCTAA
